Addgene plasmid #127716: pDSM-5a
Purpose: (Empty Backbone) Level 1 destination vector for a transcription unit, pathway position 1. Clone a transcription unit in with BsaI.
Depositing lab: Christopher Voigt. Depositing organization: Massachusetts Institute of Technology. Publication: Iterative algorithm-guided design of massive strain libraries, applied to itaconic acid production in yeast. Young EM, Zhao Z, Gielesen BEM, Wu L, Benjamin Gordon D, Roubos JA, Voigt CA. Metab Eng. 2018 Jul;48:33-43. doi: 10.1016/j.ymben.2018.05.002. Epub 2018 May 9. PubMed 29753070.
Backbone
  Vector backbone: pDSM
  Vector type: Synthetic Biology
Growth in bacteria
  Bacterial resistance: Kanamycin, 50 μg/mL
  Growth temperature: 37°C
  Growth strain: ccdB Survival
  Copy number: High Copy
Gene/Insert
  Sequencing primers: 5′ AAGCGACTTCCAATCGCTTTGC; 3′ AAAGCAAAGGAAGGAGAGAAC
Terms and licenses: Academic/Nonprofit Terms; Industry Terms: Not Available to Industry
Depositor comments: Assembles a transcription unit and adds pathway position 1 homology arms, compatible with 5' ChrXV homology arm (5int) and 3' position 2 homology arm. Ccdb selection is used to select for correct clones. Sequencing primers are also the primers for amplifying DNA for integration into the S. cerevisiae genome.
How to cite: pDSM-5a was a gift from Christopher Voigt (Addgene plasmid # 127716 ; http://n2t.net/addgene:127716 ; RRID:Addgene_127716)
