[The description below was written by a language model from this plasmid's Addgene catalogue record and pLannotate feature annotations shown in this document.]
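Description:
pDSM-5a is an empty level 1 destination vector from a hierarchical synthetic-biology cloning system built on the pDSM backbone and used for assembling multigene pathways destined for the Saccharomyces cerevisiae genome. The 3.5 kb plasmid is maintained in E. coli through a high-copy ColE1/pUC-type origin and a kanamycin resistance gene (aph(3')-Ia), which the annotation places downstream of a fragment of the bla (AmpR) promoter. Because it carries a functional ccdB toxin gene, preceded by a partial ccdA, it has to be propagated in a ccdB-tolerant strain.

The ccdB cassette serves as the counter-selectable placeholder. A transcription unit is cloned in with BsaI, a type IIS enzyme used for Golden Gate-style assembly, replacing ccdB so that only correctly assembled clones survive in ordinary, ccdB-sensitive hosts. According to the depositor, the vector also supplies the homology arms that define pathway position 1: these are compatible with the 5' chromosome XV integration arm on one side and with the position 2 arm on the other, so that units built in sibling vectors can be joined in order by homologous recombination in yeast. The homology arms themselves are not annotated in the feature table. The sequencing primer sites also serve as amplification sites for generating the linear DNA used for genomic integration.

Automated annotation additionally flags two minimal FRT sites in opposite orientation on either side of the ccdB region, rrnB T1 and T2 terminator fragments with an adjacent 5S rRNA sequence that may insulate the cloning site, and small lacZα and PDK intron fragments; the record does not ascribe a function to any of these. No yeast origin or yeast selection marker is annotated, consistent with use as an E. coli assembly intermediate.
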