Features (pLannotate 1.2.2; 13 found; start..end, strand, type, name):
     21..45      -  CDS            KanR (fragment): aminoglycoside phosphotransferase; aph(3')-Ia; confers resistance to kanamycin in bacteria or G418 (Geneticin®) in eukaryotes
     74..189     +  ncRNA          5S rRNA: Accession: RF00001 - 5S ribosomal RNA
    193..233     +  terminator     rrnB T1 terminator (fragment): transcription terminator T1 from the E. coli rrnB gene
    277..310     +  protein_bind   FRT (minimal): supports FLP-mediated excision but not integration (Turan and Bode, 2011) FLP recombinase from the Saccharomyces cerevisiae 2μ plasmid
    380..457     +  intron         PDK intron (fragment): pdk; modified pyruvate orthophosphate dikinase intron from Flaveria trinervia 3.0
    548..706     +  CDS            ccdA (fragment): CCDA_ECO57 - Also known as H, letA. Experimental evidence at protein level: Swiss-Prot protein existence level 1. Antitoxin component of a type II toxin-antitoxin (TA) system which inhibits the post-segregational killing (PSK) of plasmid-free cells, also referred to as a plasmid addiction system. Binds to and blocks the activity of CcdB; will also remove bound CcdB protein from the CcdB-GyrA complex by forming a CcdA-CcdB complex, a process termed rejuvenation. Functions as a transcriptional corepressor for the ccdAB operon, repression also requires CcdB (By similarity). From Escherichia coli
    711..1013    +  CDS            ccdB: CCDB_ECOLI - Also known as G, letB, letD. Experimental evidence at protein level: Swiss-Prot protein existence level 1. Toxic component of a type II toxin-antitoxin (TA) system, functioning in plasmid maintainence. Responsible for the post- segregational killing (PSK) of plasmid-free cells, also referred to as a plasmid addiction system. Half-life of over 2 hours. Cell killing by CcdB is accompanied by filamentation, defects in chromosome and plasmid segregation, defects in cell division, formation of anucleate cells, decreased DNA synthesis and plasmid loss. Interferes with the activity of DN
   1088..1121    -  protein_bind   FRT (minimal): supports FLP-mediated excision but not integration (Turan and Bode, 2011) FLP recombinase from the Saccharomyces cerevisiae 2μ plasmid
   1591..1610    +  CDS            lacZα (fragment): LacZα fragment of β-galactosidase; lacZ fragment
   1635..1652    -  terminator     rrnB T2 terminator (fragment): transcription terminator T2 from the E. coli rrnB gene
   1877..2465    -  rep_origin     ori: high-copy-number ColE1/pMB1/pBR322/pUC origin of replication
   2587..3396    -  CDS            KanR: aminoglycoside phosphotransferase; aph(3')-Ia; confers resistance to kanamycin in bacteria or G418 (Geneticin®) in eukaryotes
   3399..3495    -  promoter       AmpR promoter (fragment): bla
>Addgene plasmid #127716 | pDSM-5a | addgene full sequence | sequence record 253015 | Addgene NGS Result
AACCAATTAACCAATTCTGAACATTATCGCGAGCCCATTTATACCTGAATATGGCTCATAACACCCCTTG
TTTGCCTGGCGGCAGTAGCGCGGTGGTCCCACCTGACCCCATGCCGAACTCAGAAGTGAAACGCCGTAGC
GCCGATGGTAGTGTGGGGACTCCCCATGCGAGAGTAGGGAACTGCCAGGCATCAAATAAAACGAAAGGCT
CAGTCGAAAGACTGGGCCTTTCGCCCGGGCTAATTAGGGGGTGTCGCCCTTATTCGACTCTATAGTGAAG
TTCCTATTCTCTAGAAAGTATAGGAACTTCTGAAGTGGGGAAGCGACTTCCAATCGCTTTGCATATCCAG
TACCACACCCACAGGCGTTTGTGCGGAGACCGGCTTACTAAAAGCCAGATAACAGTATGCATATTTGCGC
GCTGATTTTTGCGGTATAAGAATATATACTGATATGTATACCCGAAGTATGTCAAAAAGAGGTATGCTAT
GAAGCAGCGTATTACAGTGACAGTTGACAGCGACAGCTATCAGTTGCTCAAGGCATATATGATGTCAATA
TCTCCGGTCTGGTAAGCACAACCATGCAGAATGAAGCCCGTCGTCTGCGTGCCGAACGCTGGAAAGCGGA
AAATCAGGAAGGGATGGCTGAGGTCGCCCGGTTTATTGAAATGAACGGCTCTTTTGCTGACGAGAACAGG
GGCTGGTGAAATGCAGTTTAAGGTTTACACCTATAAAAGAGAGAGCCGTTATCGTCTGTTTGTGGATGTA
CAGAGTGATATTATTGACACGCCCGGGCGACGGATGGTGATCCCCCTGGCCAGTGCACGTCTGCTGTCAG
ATAAAGTCTCCCGTGAACTTTACCCGGTGGTGCATATCGGGGATGAAAGCTGGCGCATGATGACCACCGA
TATGGCCAGTGTGCCGGTTTCCGTTATCGGGGAAGAAGTGGCTGATCTCAGCCACCGCGAAAATGACATC
AAAAACGCCATTAACCTGATGTTCTGGGGAATATAAGGTCTCGCCTCTTGCCCATCGAACGTACAAGTAC
TCCTCTGTTCTCTCCTTCCTTTGCTTTAAAATGAAGTGAAGTTCCTATACTTTCTAGAGAATAGGAACTT
CTATAGTGAGTCGAATAAGGGCGACACAAAATTTATTCTAAATGCATAATAAATACTGATAACATCTTAT
AGTTTGTATTATATTTTGTATTATCGTTGACATGTATAATTTTGATATCAAAAACTGATTTTCCCTTTAT
TATTTTCGAGATTTATTTTCTTAATTCTCTTTAACAAACTAGAAATATTGTATATACAAAAAATCATAAA
TAATAGATGAATAGTTTAATTATAGGTGTTCATCAATCGAAAAAGCAACGTATCTTATTTAAAGTGCGTT
GCTTTTTTCTCATTTATAAGGTTAAATAATTCTCATATATCAAGCAAAGTGACAGGCGCCCTTAAATATT
CTGACAAATGCTCTTTCCCTAAACTCCCCCCATAAAAAAACCCGCCGAAGCGGGTTTTTACGTTATTTGC
GGATTAACGATTACTCGTTATCAGAACCGCCCAGGGGGCCCGAGCTTAAGACTGGCCGTCGTTTTACAAC
ACAGAAAGAGTTTGTAGAAACGCAAAAAGGCCATCCGTCAGGGGCCTTCTGCTTAGTTTGATGCCTGGCA
GTTCCCTACTCTCGCCTTCCGCTTCCTCGCTCACTGACTCGCTGCGCTCGGTCGTTCGGCTGCGGCGAGC
GGTATCAGCTCACTCAAAGGCGGTAATACGGTTATCCACAGAATCAGGGGATAACGCAGGAAAGAACATG
TGAGCAAAAGGCCAGCAAAAGGCCAGGAACCGTAAAAAGGCCGCGTTGCTGGCGTTTTTCCATAGGCTCC
GCCCCCCTGACGAGCATCACAAAAATCGACGCTCAAGTCAGAGGTGGCGAAACCCGACAGGACTATAAAG
ATACCAGGCGTTTCCCCCTGGAAGCTCCCTCGTGCGCTCTCCTGTTCCGACCCTGCCGCTTACCGGATAC
CTGTCCGCCTTTCTCCCTTCGGGAAGCGTGGCGCTTTCTCATAGCTCACGCTGTAGGTATCTCAGTTCGG
TGTAGGTCGTTCGCTCCAAGCTGGGCTGTGTGCACGAACCCCCCGTTCAGCCCGACCGCTGCGCCTTATC
CGGTAACTATCGTCTTGAGTCCAACCCGGTAAGACACGACTTATCGCCACTGGCAGCAGCCACTGGTAAC
AGGATTAGCAGAGCGAGGTATGTAGGCGGTGCTACAGAGTTCTTGAAGTGGTGGGCTAACTACGGCTACA
CTAGAAGAACAGTATTTGGTATCTGCGCTCTGCTGAAGCCAGTTACCTTCGGAAAAAGAGTTGGTAGCTC
TTGATCCGGCAAACAAACCACCGCTGGTAGCGGTGGTTTTTTTGTTTGCAAGCAGCAGATTACGCGCAGA
AAAAAAGGATCTCAAGAAGATCCTTTGATCTTTTCTACGGGGTCTGACGCTCAGTGGAACGACGCGCGCG
TAACTCACGTTAAGGGATTTTGGTCATGAGCTTGCGCCGTCCCGTCAAGTCAGCGTAATGCTCTGCTTAG
AAAAACTCATCGAGCATCAAATGAAATTGCAATTTATTCATATCAGGATTATCAATACCATATTTTTGAA
AAAGCCGTTTCTGTAATGAAGGAGAAAACTCACCGAGGCAGTTCCATAGGATGGCAAGATCCTGGTATCG
GTCTGCGATTCCGACTCGTCCAACATCAATACAACCTATTAATTTCCCCTCGTCAAAAATAAGGTTATCA
AGTGAGAAATCACCATGAGTGACGACTGAATCCGGTGAGAATGGCAAAAGTTTATGCATTTCTTTCCAGA
CTTGTTCAACAGGCCAGCCATTACGCTCGTCATCAAAATCACTCGCATCAACCAAACCGTTATTCATTCG
TGATTGCGCCTGAGCGAGGCGAAATACGCGATCGCTGTTAAAAGGACAATTACAAACAGGAATCGAGTGC
AACCGGCGCAGGAACACTGCCAGCGCATCAACAATATTTTCACCTGAATCAGGATATTCTTCTAATACCT
GGAACGCTGTTTTTCCGGGGATCGCAGTGGTGAGTAACCATGCATCATCAGGAGTACGGATAAAATGCTT
GATGGTCGGAAGTGGCATAAATTCCGTCAGCCAGTTTAGTCTGACCATCTCATCTGTAACATCATTGGCA
ACGCTACCTTTGCCATGTTTCAGAAACAACTCTGGCGCATCGGGCTTCCCATACAAGCGATAGATTGTCG
CACCTGATTGCCCGACATTATCGCGAGCCCATTTATACCCATATAAATCAGCATCCATGTTGGAATTTAA
TCGCGGCCTCGACGTTTCCCGTTGAATATGGCTCATATTCTTCCTTTTTCAATATTATTGAAGCATTTAT
CAGGGTTATTGTCTCATGAGCGGATACATATTTGAATGTATTTAGAAAAATAAACAAATAGGGGTCAGTG
TTAC
